Addgene plasmid #73855: pAWp9-4
Purpose: pFUGW-UBCp-RFP-CMVp-GFP-U6p-RFP-sg1-U6p-GFP-sg1
Depositing lab: Timothy Lu. Depositing organization: Massachusetts Institute of Technology. Publication: Multiplexed barcoded CRISPR-Cas9 screening enabled by CombiGEM. Wong AS, Choi GC, Cui CH, Pregernig G, Milani P, Adam M, Perli SD, Kazer SW, Gaillard A, Hermann M, Shalek AK, Fraenkel E, Lu TK. Proc Natl Acad Sci U S A. 2016 Feb 10. pii: 201517883. 10.1073/pnas.1517883113 PubMed 26864203.
Backbone
  Vector backbone: pFUGW
  Vector type: Lentiviral
Growth in bacteria
  Bacterial resistance: Ampicillin, 100 μg/mL
  Growth temperature: 37°C
  Growth strain: NEB Stable
  Copy number: Unknown
Gene/Insert
  Gene/Insert name: UBCp-RFP-CMVp-GFP-U6p-RFP-sg1-U6p-GFP-sg1
Terms and licenses: Academic/Nonprofit Terms; Industry Terms: Not Available to Industry
How to cite: pAWp9-4 was a gift from Timothy Lu (Addgene plasmid # 73855 ; http://n2t.net/addgene:73855 ; RRID:Addgene_73855)
