[The description below was written by a language model from this plasmid's Addgene catalogue record.]
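Description:
pAWp9-4 is a lentiviral transfer plasmid built on the pFUGW backbone and propagated in bacteria under ampicillin selection. The record gives no feature table, so the origin of replication, LTRs, packaging signal and other backbone elements are not itemised, and the copy number is listed as unknown. As a lentiviral vector, it is meant to be packaged into viral particles and delivered to mammalian cells, where the cassette between the LTRs integrates into the host genome.

The payload, as spelled out in the insert name, combines two fluorescent reporters with two guide RNA expression units. RFP is driven by the human ubiquitin C promoter (UBCp) and GFP by the CMV promoter, both RNA polymerase II promoters giving constitutive expression. Downstream are two tandem U6 promoter cassettes, U6 being the RNA polymerase III promoter commonly used for small RNAs. One expresses a single guide RNA targeting RFP (RFP-sg1) and the other a guide targeting GFP (GFP-sg1). The construct therefore carries both the targets and the guides directed against them, so that in cells supplying Cas9, which is not indicated as part of this plasmid, loss of red and green fluorescence would report on simultaneous editing by the two guides.

This arrangement fits the associated work on multiplexed, barcoded combinatorial CRISPR-Cas9 screening (CombiGEM), where such a dual-reporter, dual-guide vector would plausibly serve to test how well paired guides expressed from one lentiviral construct work. The record does not state the specific RFP and GFP variants, the guide scaffold, or any barcode elements.
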