>Addgene plasmid #73855 | pAWp9-4 | depositor partial sequence | sequence record 137871 | GFP-sg1
GGGCGAGGAGCTGTTCACCG
