>Addgene plasmid #73855 | pAWp9-4 | depositor partial sequence | sequence record 137872 | RFP-sg1
CACCCAGACCATGAAGATCA
