>Addgene plasmid #73855 | pAWp9-4 | addgene partial sequence | sequence record 138747 | hUBCpro-F 5'-TGAAGCTCCGGTTTTGAACT-3'
AATGTAATCATTTGGGTCAATATGTAATTTTCAGTGTTAGACTAGTAAATTGTCCGCTAAATTCTGGCCG
TTTTTGGCTTTTTTGTTAGACAGTTAATTAAGCCACCATGAGCGAGCTGATCAAGGAGAACATGCACATG
AAGCTGTACATGGAGGGCACCGTGAACAACCACCACTTCAAGTGCACATCCGAGGGCGAAGGCAAGCCCT
ACGAGGGCACCCAGACCATGAAGATCAAGGTGGTCGAGGGCGGCCCTCTCCCCTTCGCCTTCGACATCCT
GGCTACCAGCTTCATGTACGGCAGCAAAGCCTTCATCAACCACACCCAGGGCATCCCCGACTTCTTTAAG
CAGTCCTTCCCTGAGGGCTTCACATGGGAGAGAATCACCACATACGAAGACGGGGGCGTGCTGACCGCTA
CCCAGGACACCAGCTTCCAGAACGGCTGCATCATCTACAACGTCAAGATCAACGGGGTGAACTTCCCATC
CAACGGCCCTGTGATGCAGAAGAAAACACGCGGCTGGGAGGCCAACACCGAGATGCTGTACCCCGCTGAC
GGCGGCCTGAGAGGCCACAGCCAGATGGCCCTGAAGCTCGTGGGCGGGGGCTACCTGCACTGCTCCTTCA
AGACCACATACAGATCCAAGAAACCCGCTAAGAACCTCAAGATGCCCGGCTTCCACTTCGTGGACCACAG
ACTGGAAAGAATCAAGGAGGCCGACAAAGAGACCTACGTCGAGCAGCACGAGATGGCTGTGGCCAAGTAC
TGCGACCTCCCTAGCAAACTGGGGCACAGATAATAACCTGCAGGCGGGCCAGATATACGCGTTGACATTG
ATTATTGACTAGTTATTAATAGTAATCAATTACGG
