>Addgene plasmid #73855 | pAWp9-4 | addgene partial sequence | sequence record 138749 | WPRE-R 5'-CATAGCGTAAAAGGAGCAACA-3'
TTGTAATCCAGAGGTTGATTATCGATAAGCTTGATATCGAATTGTGCGTCAGGAATTGTGCGTCAGGAAT
TCCGTTGCGGATCCAAAAAAGCACCGACTCGGTGCCACTTTTTCAAGTTGATAACGGACTAGCCTTATTT
TAACTTGCTATTTCTAGCTCTAAAACCGGTGAACAGCTCCTCGCCCCGGTGTTTCGTCCTTTCCACAAGA
TATATAAAGCCAAGAAATCGAAATACTTTCAAGTTACGGTAAGCATATGATAGTCCATTTTAAAACATAA
TTTTAAAACTGCAAACTACCCAAGAAATTATTACTTTCTACGTCACGTATTTTGTACTAATATCTTTGTG
TTTACAGTCAAATTAATTCTAATTATCTCTCTAACAGCCTTGTATCGTATATGCAAATATGAAGGAATCA
TGGGAAATAGGCCCTCTAGATCCAAAAAAGCACCGACTCGGTGCCACTTTTTCAAGTTGATAACGGACTA
GCCTTATTTTAACTTGCTATTTCTAGCTCTAAAACTGATCTTCATGGTCTGGGTGCGGTGTTTCGTCCTT
TCCACAAGATATATAAAGCCAAGAAATCGAAATACTTTCAAGTTACGGTAAGCATATGATAGTCCATTTT
AAAACATAATTTTAAAACTGCAAACTACCCAAGAAATTATTACTTTCTACGTCACGTATTTTGTACTAAT
ATCTTTGTGTTTACAGTCAAATTAATTCTAATTATCTCTCTAACAGCCTTGTATCGTATATGCAAATATG
AAGGAATCATGGGAAATAGGCCCTCTAGATCCTAGAGTCGCGGCCGCTTTACTTGTACAGCTCGTCCATG
CCGAGAGTGATCCCGGCGGCGGTCACGAACTCCAGCAGGACCATGTGATCGCGCTTCTCGTTGG
